>Addgene plasmid #173016 | pcDNA3-Lyn-GR-AKAR3 | addgene full sequence | sequence record 345233 | Addgene NGS Result
TTTCCCCGAAAAGTGCCACCTGACGTCGACGGATCGGGAGATCTCCCGATCCCCTATGGTGCACTCTCAG
TACAATCTGCTCTGATGCCGCATAGTTAAGCCAGTATCTGCTCCCTGCTTGTGTGTTGGAGGTCGCTGAG
TAGTGCGCGAGCAAAATTTAAGCTACAACAAGGCAAGGCTTGACCGACAATTGCATGAAGAATCTGCTTA
GGGTTAGGCGTTTTGCGCTGCTTCGCGATGTACGGGCCAGATATACGCGTTGACATTGATTATTGACTAG
TTATTAATAGTAATCAATTACGGGGTCATTAGTTCATAGCCCATATATGGAGTTCCGCGTTACATAACTT
ACGGTAAATGGCCCGCCTGGCTGACCGCCCAACGACCCCCGCCCATTGACGTCAATAATGACGTATGTTC
CCATAGTAACGCCAATAGGGACTTTCCATTGACGTCAATGGGTGGAGTATTTACGGTAAACTGCCCACTT
GGCAGTACATCAAGTGTATCATATGCCAAGTACGCCCCCTATTGACGTCAATGACGGTAAATGGCCCGCC
TGGCATTATGCCCAGTACATGACCTTATGGGACTTTCCTACTTGGCAGTACATCTACGTATTAGTCATCG
CTATTACCATGGTGATGCGGTTTTGGCAGTACATCAATGGGCGTGGATAGCGGTTTGACTCACGGGGATT
TCCAAGTCTCCACCCCATTGACGTCAATGGGAGTTTGTTTTGGCACCAAAATCAACGGGACTTTCCAAAA
TGTCGTAACAACTCCGCCCCATTGACGCAAATGGGCGGTAGGCGTGTACGGTGGGAGGTCTATATAAGCA
GAGCTCTCTGGCTAACTAGAGAACCCACTGCTTACTGGCTTATCGAAATTAATACGACTCACTATAGGGA
GACCCAAGCTTGCGGCCGCCACCATGGGCTGCATCAAGAGCAAGCGCAAGGACAAGGATCCCATGGTGAG
CAAGGGCGAGGAGCTGTTCACCGGGGTGGTGCCCATCCTGGTCGAGCTGGACGGCGACGTAAACGGCCAC
AAGTTCAGCGTGTCCGGCGAGGGCGAGGGCGATGCCACCTACGGCAAGCTGACCCTGAAGTTCATCTGCA
CCACCGGCAAGCTGCCCGTGCCCTGGCCCACCCTCGTGACCACCCTGACCTACGGCGTGCAGTGCTTCAG
CCGCTACCCCGACCACATGAAGCAGCACGACTTCTTCAAGTCCGCCATGCCCGAAGGCTACGTCCAGGAG
CGCACCATCTTCTTCAAGGACGACGGCAACTACAAGACCCGCGCCGAGGTGAAGTTCGAGGGCGACACCC
TGGTGAACCGCATCGAGCTGAAGGGCATCGACTTCAAGGAGGACGGCAACATCCTGGGGCACAAGCTGGA
GTACAACTACAACAGCCACAACGTCTATATCATGGCCGACAAGCAGAAGAACGGCATCAAGGCCAACTTC
AAGATCCGCCACAACATCGAGGACGGCAGCGTGCAGCTCGCCGACCACTACCAGCAGAACACCCCCATCG
GCGACGGCCCCGTGCTGCTGCCCGACAACCACTACCTGAGCACCCAGTCCGCCCTGAGCAAAGACCCCAA
CGAGAAGCGCGATCACATGGTCCTGCTGGAGTTCGTGACCGCCGCCGGGATCACTCTCGGCATGGACGAG
CTGTACAAGAGATCTATGCATAAGTTTTCTCAAGAACAGATCGGCGAAAACATTGTGTGCAGGGTCATTT
GTACCACGGGTCAAATTCCCATCCGAGATTTGTCAGCTGATATTTCACAAGTGCTTAAGGAAAAACGATC
CATAAAGAAAGTTTGGACATTTGGTAGAAACCCAGCCTGTGACTATCATTTAGGAAACATTTCAAGACTG
TCAAATAAGCATTTCCAAATACTACTAGGAGAAGACGGTAACCTTTTATTGAATGACATTTCCACTAATG
GGACCTGGTTAAATGGGCAAAAAGTCGAGAAGAACAGCAATCAGTTACTGTCCCAAGGTGATGAAATAAC
CGTTGGTGTAGGCGTGGAATCAGATATTTTATCTCTGGTCATTTTCATAAACGACAAATTTAAGCAGTGC
CTGGAGCAGAACAAAGTTGATCGCGGTACCAGTGCTGGTGGTAGTGCTGGTGGTAGTGCTGGTGGTAGTG
CTGGTGGTAGTGCTGGTGGTTCCGGCAGTGCTGGTGGTAGTGCTGGTGGTAGTACCAGTGCTGGTGGTAG
TGCTGGTGGTAGTGCTGGTGGTAGTGCTGGTGGTAGTGCTGGTGGTTCCGGCAGTGCTGGTGGTAGTGCT
GGTGGTAGTACCAGTGCTGGTGGTAGTGCTGGTGGTAGTGCTGGTGGTAGTGCTGGTGGTAGTGCTGGTG
GTTCCGGCAGTGCTGGTGGTAGTGCTGGTGGTAGTGCTGGTGGTAGTGCTGGTGGTAGTGCTGGTGGTTC
CGGATTGAGGCGCGCGACGCTGGTTGACGGCGGCAGCGAGCTCATGAGCGAGCTGATTAAGGAGAACATG
CACATGAAGCTGTACATGGAGGGCACCGTGAACAACCACCACTTCAAGTGCACATCCGAGGGCGAAGGCA
AGCCCTACGAGGGCACCCAGACCATGAGAATCAAGGTGGTCGAGGGCGGCCCTCTCCCCTTCGCCTTCGA
CATCCTGGCTACCAGCTTCATGTACGGCAGCAGAACCTTCATCAACCACACCCAGGGCATCCCCGATTTC
TTTAAGCAGTCCTTCCCTGAGGGCTTCACATGGGAGAGAGTCACCACATACGAAGACGGGGGCGTGCTGA
CCGCTACCCAGGACACCAGCCTCCAGGACGGCTGCCTCATCTACAACGTCAAGATCAGAGGGGTGAACTT
CCCATCCAACGGCCCTGTGATGCAGAAGAAAACACTCGGCTGGGAGGCCAACACCGAGATGCTGTACCCC
GCTGACGGCGGCCTGGAAGGCAGAACCGTCATGGCCCTGAAGCTCGTGGGCGGGGGCCACCTGATCTGCA
ACTTCAAGACCACATACAGATCCAAGAAACCCGCTAAGAACCTCAAGATGCCCGGCGTCTACTATGTGGA
CCACAGACTGGAAAGAATCAAGGAGGCCGACAAAGAGACCTACGTCGAGCAGCACGAGGTGGCTGTGGCC
AGATACTGCGACCTCCCTAGCAAACTGGGGCACAAGTAAGAATTCTGCAGATATCCATCACACTGGCGGC
CGCTCGAGCATGCATCTAGAGGGCCCTATTCTATAGTGTCACCTAAATGCTAGAGCTCGCTGATCAGCCT
CGACTGTGCCTTCTAGTTGCCAGCCATCTGTTGTTTGCCCCTCCCCCGTGCCTTCCTTGACCCTGGAAGG
TGCCACTCCCACTGTCCTTTCCTAATAAAATGAGGAAATTGCATCGCATTGTCTGAGTAGGTGTCATTCT
ATTCTGGGGGGTGGGGTGGGGCAGGACAGCAAGGGGGAGGATTGGGAAGACAATAGCAGGCATGCTGGGG
ATGCGGTGGGCTCTATGGCTTCTGAGGCGGAAAGAACCAGCTGGGGCTCTAGGGGGTATCCCC
[124 nt withheld, positions 3564-3687]
C
[91 nt withheld, positions 3689-3779]
A
[49 nt withheld, positions 3781-3829]
CCTTTGACGTTGGAGTCCACGTTCTTT
[37 nt withheld, positions 3857-3893]
ACCCTATCTCGGTCTATTCTTTTGATTTATAAGGGATTTTGCCGATTTCGGCCTATTGGTTAAAAAATGA
GCTGATTTAACAAAAATTTAACGCGAATTAATTCTGTGGAATGTGTGTCAGTTAGGGTGTGGAAAGTCCC
CAGGCTCCCCAGCAGGCAGAAGTATGCAAAGCATGCATCTCAATTAGTCAGCAACCAGGTGTGGAAAGTC
CCCAGGCTCCCCAGCAGGCAGAAGTATGCAAAGCATGCATCTCAATTAGTCAGCAACCATAGTCCCGCCC
CTAACTCCGCCCATCCCGCCCCTAACTCCGCCCAGTTCCGCCCATTCTCCGCCCCATGGCTGACTAATTT
TTTTTATTTATGCAGAGGCCGAGGCCGCCTCTGCCTCTGAGCTATTCCAGAAGTAGTGAGGAGGCTTTTT
TGGAGGCCTAGGCTTTTGCAAAAAGCTCCCGGGAGCTTGTATATCCATTTTCGGATCTGATCAAGAGACA
GGATGAGGATCGTTTCGCATGATTGAACAAGATGGATTGCACGCAGGTTCTCCGGCCGCTTGGGTGGAGA
GGCTATTCGGCTATGACTGGGCACAACAGACAATCGGCTGCTCTGATGCCGCCGTGTTCCGGCTGTCAGC
GCAGGGGCGCCCGGTTCTTTTTGTCAAGACCGACCTGTCCGGTGCCCTGAATGAACTGCAGGACGAGGCA
GCGCGGCTATCGTGGCTGGCCACGACGGGCGTTCCTTGCGCAGCTGTGCTCGACGTTGTCACTGAAGCGG
GAAGGGACTGGCTGCTATTGGGCGAAGTGCCGGGGCAGGATCTCCTGTCATCTCACCTTGCTCCTGCCGA
GAAAGTATCCATCATGGCTGATGCAATGCGGCGGCTGCATACGCTTGATCCGGCTACCTGCCCATTCGAC
CACCAAGCGAAACATCGCATCGAGCGAGCACGTACTCGGATGGAAGCCGGTCTTGTCGATCAGGATGATC
TGGACGAAGAGCATCAGGGGCTCGCGCCAGCCGAACTGTTCGCCAGGCTCAAGGCGCGCATGCCCGACGG
CGAGGATCTCGTCGTGACCCATGGCGATGCCTGCTTGCCGAATATCATGGTGGAAAATGGCCGCTTTTCT
GGATTCATCGACTGTGGCCGGCTGGGTGTGGCGGACCGCTATCAGGACATAGCGTTGGCTACCCGTGATA
TTGCTGAAGAGCTTGGCGGCGAATGGGCTGACCGCTTCCTCGTGCTTTACGGTATCGCCGCTCCCGATTC
GCAGCGCATCGCCTTCTATCGCCTTCTTGACGAGTTCTTCTGAGCGGGACTCTGGGGTTCGAAATGACCG
ACCAAGCGACGCCCAACCTGCCATCACGAGATTTCGATTCCACCGCCGCCTTCTATGAAAGGTTGGGCTT
CGGAATCGTTTTCCGGGACGCCGGCTGGATGATCCTCCAGCGCGGGGATCTCATGCTGGAGTTCTTCGCC
CACCCCAACTTGTTTATTGCAGCTTATAATGGTTACAAATAAAGCAATAGCATCACAAATTTCACAAATA
AAGCATTTTTTTCACTGCATTCTAGTTGTGGTTTGTCCAAACTCATCAATGTATCTTATCATGTCTGTAT
ACCGTCGACCTCTAGCTAGAGCTTGGCGTAATCATGGTCATAGCTGTTTCCTGTGTGAAATTGTTATCCG
CTCACAATTCCACACAACATACGAGCCGGAAGCATAAAGTGTAAAGCCTGGGGTGCCTAATGAGTGAGCT
AACTCACATTAATTGCGTTGCGCTCACTGCCCGCTTTCCAGTCGGGAAACCTGTCGTGCCAGCTGCATTA
ATGAATCGGCCAACGCGCGGGGAGAGGCGGTTTGCGTATTGGGCGCTCTTCCGCTTCCTCGCTCACTGAC
TCGCTGCGCTCGGTCGTTCGGCTGCGGCGAGCGGTATCAGCTCACTCAAAGGCGGTAATACGGTTATCCA
CAGAATCAGGGGATAACGCAGGAAAGAACATGTGAGCAAAAGGCCAGCAAAAGGCCAGGAACCGTAAAAA
GGCCGCGTTGCTGGCGTTTTTCCATAGGCTCCGCCCCCCTGACGAGCATCACAAAAATCGACGCTCAAGT
CAGAGGTGGCGAAACCCGACAGGACTATAAAGATACCAGGCGTTTCCCCCTGGAAGCTCCCTCGTGCGCT
CTCCTGTTCCGACCCTGCCGCTTACCGGATACCTGTCCGCCTTTCTCCCTTCGGGAAGCGTGGCGCTTTC
TCATAGCTCACGCTGTAGGTATCTCAGTTCGGTGTAGGTCGTTCGCTCCAAGCTGGGCTGTGTGCACGAA
CCCCCCGTTCAGCCCGACCGCTGCGCCTTATCCGGTAACTATCGTCTTGAGTCCAACCCGGTAAGACACG
ACTTATCGCCACTGGCAGCAGCCACTGGTAACAGGATTAGCAGAGCGAGGTATGTAGGCGGTGCTACAGA
GTTCTTGAAGTGGTGGCCTAACTACGGCTACACTAGAAGAACAGTATTTGGTATCTGCGCTCTGCTGAAG
CCAGTTACCTTCGGAAAAAGAGTTGGTAGCTCTTGATCCGGCAAACAAACCACCGCTGGTAGCGGTGGTT
TTTTTGTTTGCAAGCAGCAGATTACGCGCAGAAAAAAAGGATCTCAAGAAGATCCTTTGATCTTTTCTAC
GGGGTCTGACGCTCAGTGGAACGAAAACTCACGTTAAGGGATTTTGGTCATGAGATTATCAAAAAGGATC
TTCACCTAGATCCTTTTAAATTAAAAATGAAGTTTTAAATCAATCTAAAGTATATATGAGTAAACTTGGT
CTGACAGTTACCAATGCTTAATCAGTGAGGCACCTATCTCAGCGATCTGTCTATTTCGTTCATCCATAGT
TGCCTGACTCCCCGTCGTGTAGATAACTACGATACGGGAGGGCTTACCATCTGGCCCCAGTGCTGCAATG
ATACCGCGAGACCCACGCTCACCGGCTCCAGATTTATCAGCAATAAACCAGCCAGCCGGAAGGGCCGAGC
GCAGAAGTGGTCCTGCAACTTTATCCGCCTCCATCCAGTCTATTAATTGTTGCCGGGAAGCTAGAGTAAG
TAGTTCGCCAGTTAATAGTTTGCGCAACGTTGTTGCCATTGCTACAGGCATCGTGGTGTCACGCTCGTCG
TTTGGTATGGCTTCATTCAGCTCCGGTTCCCAACGATCAAGGCGAGTTACATGATCCCCCATGTTGTGCA
AAAAAGCGGTTAGCTCCTTCGGTCCTCCGATCGTTGTCAGAAGTAAGTTGGCCGCAGTGTTATCACTCAT
GGTTATGGCAGCACTGCATAATTCTCTTACTGTCATGCCATCCGTAAGATGCTTTTCTGTGACTGGTGAG
TACTCAACCAAGTCATTCTGAGAATAGTGTATGCGGCGACCGAGTTGCTCTTGCCCGGCGTCAATACGGG
ATAATACCGCGCCACATAGCAGAACTTTAAAAGTGCTCATCATTGGAAAACGTTCTTCGGGGCGAAAACT
CTCAAGGATCTTACCGCTGTTGAGATCCAGTTCGATGTAACCCACTCGTGCACCCAACTGATCTTCAGCA
TCTTTTACTTTCACCAGCGTTTCTGGGTGAGCAAAAACAGGAAGGCAAAATGCCGCAAAAAAGGGAATAA
GGGCGACACGGAAATGTTGAATACTCATACTCTTCCTTTTTCAATATTATTGAAGCATTTATCAGGGTTA
TTGTCTCATGAGCGGATACATATTTGAATGTATTTAGAAAAATAAACAAATAGGGGTTCCGCGCACA
Features (pLannotate 1.2.2; 23 found; start..end, strand, type, name):
     55..107     -  misc_feature   bom (fragment): basis of mobility region from pBR322
    262..641     +  enhancer       CMV enhancer: human cytomegalovirus immediate early enhancer
    642..845     +  promoter       CMV promoter: human cytomegalovirus (CMV) immediate early promoter
    841..874     +  LTR            5' LTR (truncated) (fragment): truncated 5' long terminal repeat (LTR) from HIV-1
    890..908     +  promoter       T7 promoter: promoter for bacteriophage T7 RNA polymerase
    973..1689    +  CDS            EGFP: EGFP is a basic (constitutively fluorescent) green fluorescent protein published in 1996, derived from Aequorea victoria. It is reported to be a rapidly-maturing weak dimer with moderate acid sensitivity.
   1702..2124    +  CDS            RAD53 (fragment): RAD53_YEAST - Also known as MEC2, SAD1, SPK1. Experimental evidence at protein level: Swiss-Prot protein existence level 1. Controls S-phase checkpoint as well as G1 and G2 DNA damage checkpoints. Phosphorylates proteins on serine, threonine, and tyrosine. Prevents entry into anaphase and mitotic exit after DNA damage via regulation of the Polo kinase CDC5. Seems to be involved in the phosphorylation of RPH1. From Saccharomyces cerevisiae (strain ATCC 204508 / S288c) (Baker's yeast).
   2494..3186    +  CDS            TagRFP: TagRFP is a basic (constitutively fluorescent) red fluorescent protein published in 2007, derived from Entacmaea quadricolor. It has very low acid sensitivity.
   3250..3268    -  promoter       SP6 promoter: promoter for bacteriophage SP6 RNA polymerase
   3294..3518    +  polyA_signal   bGH poly(A) signal: bovine growth hormone polyadenylation signal
   3522..3543    +  promoter       SV40 promoter (fragment): SV40 enhancer and early promoter
   3564..3992    +  rep_origin     f1 ori (sequence partly withheld): f1 bacteriophage origin of replication; arrow indicates direction of (+) strand synthesis
   4006..4335    +  promoter       SV40 promoter: SV40 enhancer and early promoter
   4402..5193    +  CDS            neo: KKA2_KLEPN - Also known as kan, nptII. Experimental evidence at protein level: Swiss-Prot protein existence level 1. Resistance to kanamycin, neomycin, paromomycin, ribostamycin, butirosin and gentamicin B. From Klebsiella pneumoniae.
   5217..5375    +  CDS            ble (fragment): BLE_KLEPN - Experimental evidence at protein level: Swiss-Prot protein existence level 1. Binding protein with a strong affinity to the bleomycin family of antibiotics. Binds to CL990; an antimitotic-antibiotic compound. From Klebsiella pneumoniae.
   5370..5491    +  polyA_signal   SV40 poly(A) signal: SV40 polyadenylation signal
   5564..5580    -  protein_bind   lac operator: The lac repressor binds to the lac operator to inhibit transcription in E. coli. This inhibition can be relieved by adding lactose or isopropyl-β-D-thiogalactopyranoside (IPTG). lac repressor encoded by lacI
   5588..5618    -  promoter       lac promoter: promoter for the E. coli lac operon
   5633..5654    -  protein_bind   CAP binding site: CAP binding activates transcription in the presence of cAMP. E. coli catabolite activator protein
   5667..5759    -  CDS            lacI (fragment): lac repressor; lacI; The lac repressor binds to the lac operator to inhibit transcription in E. coli. This inhibition can be relieved by adding lactose or isopropyl-β-D-thiogalactopyranoside (IPTG).
   5942..6530    -  rep_origin     ori: high-copy-number ColE1/pMB1/pBR322/pUC origin of replication
   6701..7561    -  CDS            AmpR: β-lactamase; bla; confers resistance to ampicillin, carbenicillin, and related antibiotics
   7562..7666    -  promoter       AmpR promoter: bla
