[The description below was written by a language model from this plasmid's Addgene catalogue record and pLannotate feature annotations shown in this document.]
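Description:
pcDNA3-Lyn-GR-AKAR3 is a mammalian expression plasmid built on the Invitrogen pcDNA3 backbone that encodes a plasma membrane-targeted, green-red FRET reporter of protein kinase A (PKA) activity. It is maintained in E. coli as a high-copy plasmid through a ColE1/pUC-type origin and an ampicillin resistance gene, and it also carries an f1 origin. For selection in mammalian cells, an SV40 early promoter drives a neomycin phosphotransferase gene followed by an SV40 polyadenylation signal, allowing G418 selection of stable transfectants.

The roughly 2.3 kb insert sits between HindIII and EcoRI sites, downstream of the CMV immediate-early enhancer and promoter and upstream of the bGH polyadenylation signal. T7 and SP6 phage promoters flank the cloning region. The reporter is a single fusion protein that begins with the N-terminal targeting sequence from Lyn kinase, which directs it to the plasma membrane. This is followed by EGFP as the FRET donor, a central sensing region, and the enhanced red fluorescent protein stagRFP as the acceptor, which the automated annotation labels as its parent, TagRFP. Within the sensing region the annotation detects a fragment of yeast Rad53, consistent with a phosphoamino acid-binding FHA domain of the kind used in AKAR-type sensors. The PKA substrate motif expected in such designs is not separately annotated. In this type of sensor, phosphorylation by PKA causes a conformational change that alters energy transfer between the two fluorophores.

The construct is intended for live-cell imaging of PKA signalling specifically at the plasma membrane. The sequenced record is slightly shorter than the catalogue size (7,670 versus 7,694 bp).
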