Addgene plasmid #173016: pcDNA3-Lyn-GR-AKAR3
Purpose: Plasma membrane-targeted variant of improved green-red FRET-based PKA activity reporter.
Depositing lab: Jin Zhang. Depositing organization: University of California, San Diego (UCSD). Publication: A rationally enhanced red fluorescent protein expands the utility of FRET biosensors. Mo GCH, Posner C, Rodriguez EA, Sun T, Zhang J. Nat Commun. 2020 Apr 15;11(1):1848. doi: 10.1038/s41467-020-15687-x. PubMed 32296061.
Backbone
  Vector backbone: pcDNA3
  Backbone manufacturer: Invitrogen
  Backbone size w/o insert (bp): 5414
  Total vector size (bp): 7694
  Vector type: Mammalian Expression
  Selectable markers: Neomycin (select with G418)
Growth in bacteria
  Bacterial resistance: Ampicillin, 100 μg/mL
  Growth temperature: 37°C
  Growth strain: DH5alpha
  Copy number: High Copy
Gene/Insert
  Gene/Insert name: Lyn-GR-AKAR3
  Insert size (bp): 2280
  Promoter: CMV
  Tag / fusion protein: N-terminal targeting sequence from Lyn kinase (N terminal on insert); EGFP (N terminal on insert); StagRFP (C terminal on insert)
  Cloning method: Restriction Enzyme; 5′ cloning site HindIII (not destroyed); 3′ cloning site EcoRI (not destroyed)
  Sequencing primers: 5′ CMV forward; 3′ BGH reverse
Terms and licenses: Academic/Nonprofit Terms; Industry Terms: Not Available to Industry
How to cite: pcDNA3-Lyn-GR-AKAR3 was a gift from Jin Zhang (Addgene plasmid # 173016 ; http://n2t.net/addgene:173016 ; RRID:Addgene_173016)
