>Addgene plasmid #173016 | pcDNA3-Lyn-GR-AKAR3 | addgene full sequence | sequence record 347656 | mTagBFP-R 5'-gtgccctccatgtacagctt-3'
GGGNGNNNNNNNNNNNNNNCTCGCNNTGAGCTCGCTGCCGCCGTCAACCAGCGTCGCGCGCCTCAATCCG
GAACCACCAGCACTACCACCAGCACTACCACCAGCACTACCACCAGCACTACCACCAGCACTGCCGGAAC
CACCAGCACTACCACCAGCACTACCACCAGCACTACCACCAGCACTACCACCAGCACTGGTACTACCACC
AGCACTACCACCAGCACTGCCGGAACCACCAGCACTACCACCAGCACTACCACCAGCACTACCACCAGCA
CTACCACCAGCACTGGTACTACCACCAGCACTACCACCAGCACTGCCGGAACCACCAGCACTACCACCAG
CACTACCACCAGCACTACCACCAGCACTACCACCAGCACTGGTACCGCGATCAACTTTGTTCTGCTCCAG
GCACTGCTTAAATTTGTCGTTTATGAAAATGACCAGAGATAAAATATCTGATTCCACGCCTACACCAACG
GTTATTTCATCACCTTGGGACAGTAACTGATTGCTGTTCTTCTCGACTTTTTGCCCATTTAACCAGGTCC
CATTAGTGGAAATGTCATTCAATAAAAGGTTACCGTCTTCTCCTAGTAGTATTTGGAAATGCTTATTTGA
CAGTCTTGAAATGTTTCCTAAATGATAGTCACAGGCTGGGTTTCTACCAAATGTCCAAACTTTCTTTATG
GATCGTTTTTCCTTAAGCACTTGTGAAATATCAGCTGACAAATCTCGGATGGGAATTTGACCCGTGGTAC
AAATGACCCTGCACACAATGTTTTCGCCGATCTGTTCTTGAGAAAACTTATGCATAGATCTCTTGTACAG
CTCGTCCATGCCGAGAGTGATCCCGGCGGCGGTCACGAACTCCAGCAGGACCATGTGATCGCGCTTCTCG
TTGGGGTCTTTGCTCAGGGCGGACTGGGTGCTCAGGTAGTGGNTNGTCGGGCAGCAGCACGGGGCCGTCG
CCGATGGGGGTGTTCTGCTGGTAGTNGNCGNCGANCTGCACGCTGCCGTCCTCGATGNNGTNGNGGATCT
TGAAGTNGGCCTTGATGCCGTNNTTCTGCTTGTCGGNCATGATANNNNNAN
